Addgene plasmid #201175: pRetroX-TRE3G_NT-GSDMD_I105N_C39A
Purpose: Dox-inducible expression of NT-GSDMD gene in mammalian cells by retroviral transduction
Depositing lab: Jonathan Kagan. Depositing organization: Boston Children's Hospital. Publication: Gasdermin D pore-forming activity is redox-sensitive. Devant P, Borsic E, Ngwa EM, Xiao H, Chouchani ET, Thiagarajah JR, Hafner-Bratkovic I, Evavold CL, Kagan JC. Cell Rep. 2023 Jan 31;42(1):112008. doi: 10.1016/j.celrep.2023.112008. Epub 2023 Jan 19. PubMed 36662620.
Backbone
  Vector backbone: pRetroX-TRE3G
  Backbone size w/o insert (bp): 6600
  Vector type: Retroviral
  Selectable markers: Puromycin
Growth in bacteria
  Bacterial resistance: Ampicillin, 100 μg/mL
  Growth temperature: 37°C
  Growth strain: NEB Stable
  Copy number: High Copy
Gene/Insert
  Gene/Insert name: Gasdermin D N-terminal domain (alt name: GSDMD)
  Species: M. musculus (mouse)
  Insert size (bp): 831
  Mutation: aa1-276 only, I105N, C39A
  Entrez Gene: Gsdmd (a.k.a. 1810036L03Rik, DF5L, Dfna5l, GsdmD-1, Gsdmdc1, M2-4)
  Promoter: TRE3G
  Cloning method: Restriction Enzyme; 5′ cloning site BamHI (not destroyed); 3′ cloning site EcoRI (not destroyed)
  Sequencing primers: 5′ LNCX_fwd; 3′ MSCV-rev
Terms and licenses: Academic/Nonprofit Terms; Industry Terms: Not Available to Industry
Depositor comments: AE78
How to cite: pRetroX-TRE3G_NT-GSDMD_I105N_C39A was a gift from Jonathan Kagan (Addgene plasmid # 201175 ; http://n2t.net/addgene:201175 ; RRID:Addgene_201175)
