[The description below was written by a language model from this plasmid's Addgene catalogue record and pLannotate feature annotations shown in this document.]
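Description:
pRetroX-TRE3G_NT-GSDMD_I105N_C39A is a self-inactivating gammaretroviral transfer vector built on the pRetroX-TRE3G backbone for doxycycline-inducible expression of the pore-forming N-terminal domain of mouse gasdermin D in mammalian cells. The plasmid (about 7.4 kb) is maintained in E. coli through a high-copy ColE1/pUC-type origin and the ampicillin resistance gene. A CMV enhancer/promoter fused to a truncated 5' LTR drives transcription of the viral genome in packaging cells. The Ψ packaging signal, together with a truncated gag segment lacking its start codon, directs encapsidation of that RNA. The 3' LTR carries a U3 deletion, so after reverse transcription and integration the LTRs are transcriptionally inactive and expression depends on the internal promoters.

The payload is an 831 bp insert encoding residues 1–276 of mouse Gsdmd, cloned between BamHI and EcoRI sites downstream of the TRE3G (TRE3GV) promoter. This fragment corresponds to the product normally released by inflammatory caspase cleavage, which promotes pyroptosis. It carries two substitutions, I105N and C39A. The record does not explain their functional effects, although the associated publication concerns the redox sensitivity of gasdermin D pore-forming activity. Because TRE3G responds only to the Tet-On 3G transactivator in the presence of doxycycline, and no transactivator is annotated on this plasmid, it must be supplied separately in the target cells. This arrangement keeps a potentially cytotoxic protein silent until induction. A mouse PGK promoter drives puromycin N-acetyltransferase downstream of the insert, allowing selection of stably transduced cells. No epitope tag or reporter is annotated.
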