Features (pLannotate 1.2.2; 18 found; start..end, strand, type, name):
    309..512     +  promoter       CMV promoter: human cytomegalovirus (CMV) immediate early promoter
    513..688     +  LTR            5' LTR (truncated): truncated long terminal repeat from Moloney murine sarcoma virus
    810..1084    +  misc_feature   MESV Ψ (fragment): packaging signal of murine embryonic stem cell virus
   1151..1567    +  CDS            gag (truncated): truncated Moloney murine leukemia virus (MMLV) gag gene lacking the start codon
   1607..1956    +  promoter       TRE3GV promoter: 3rd-generation Tet-responsive promoter that can be activated by binding of Tet-On® 3G, optimized for retroviral and lentiviral vectors
   1969..2796    +  CDS            Gsdmd (fragment): GSDMD_MOUSE - Also known as Gsdmdc1. Experimental evidence at protein level: Swiss-Prot protein existence level 1. [Gasdermin-D, N-terminal]: Promotes pyroptosis in response to microbial infection and danger signals (PubMed:26375003, PubMed:26375259, PubMed:26611636, PubMed:27383986, PubMed:27385778, PubMed:27418190, PubMed:32820063). Produced by the cleavage of gasdermin-D by inflammatory caspases CASP1 or CASP4/CASP11 in response to canonical, as well as non-canonical (such as cytosolic LPS) inflammasome activators (PubMed:26375003, PubMed:26375259, PubMed:26611636, PubMed:27383986, PubMed:2
   2811..3310    +  promoter       PGK promoter: mouse phosphoglycerate kinase 1 promoter
   3331..3930    +  CDS            PuroR: puromycin N-acetyltransferase; pac from Streptomyces alboniger; confers resistance to puromycin
   3997..4069    +  CDS            env (fragment): murine leukemia virus gPr80 envelope polyprotein precursor; env; proteolytically cleaved into gp70SU and p15TM subunits
   4111..4536    +  LTR            3' LTR (ΔU3): self-inactivating 3' long terminal repeat (LTR) from Moloney murine leukemia virus
   4605..4645    +  CDS            rop (fragment): Rop protein, which maintains plasmids at low copy number; rop
   4747..4785    +  misc_feature   bom (fragment): basis of mobility region from pBR322
   4802..5131    +  promoter       SV40 promoter: SV40 enhancer and early promoter
   5137..5238    +  misc_feature   bom (fragment): basis of mobility region from pBR322
   5424..6012    -  rep_origin     ori: high-copy-number ColE1/pMB1/pBR322/pUC origin of replication
   6183..7043    -  CDS            AmpR: β-lactamase; bla; confers resistance to ampicillin, carbenicillin, and related antibiotics
   7044..7148    -  promoter       AmpR promoter: bla
   7334..308     +  enhancer       CMV enhancer (across the origin): human cytomegalovirus immediate early enhancer
>Addgene plasmid #201175 | pRetroX-TRE3G_NT-GSDMD_I105N_C39A | addgene full sequence | sequence record 394435 | Addgene NGS Result
TCCGCGTTACATAACTTACGGTAAATGGCCCGCCTGGCTGACCGCCCAACGACCCCCGCCCATTGACGTC
AATAATGACGTATGTTCCCATAGTAACGCCAATAGGGACTTTCCATTGACGTCAATGGGTGGAGTATTTA
CGGTAAACTGCCCACTTGGCAGTACATCAAGTGTATCATATGCCAAGTACGCCCCCTATTGACGTCAATG
ACGGTAAATGGCCCGCCTGGCATTATGCCCAGTACATGACCTTATGGGACTTTCCTACTTGGCAGTACAT
CTACGTATTAGTCATCGCTATTACCATGGTGATGCGGTTTTGGCAGTACATCAATGGGCGTGGATAGCGG
TTTGACTCACGGGGATTTCCAAGTCTCCACCCCATTGACGTCAATGGGAGTTTGTTTTGGCACCAAAATC
AACGGGACTTTCCAAAATGTCGTAACAACTCCGCCCCATTGACGCAAATGGGCGGTAGGCGTGTACGGTG
GGAGGTCTATATAAGCAGAGCTCAATAAAAGAGCCCACAACCCCTCACTCGGCGCGCCAGTCTTCCGATA
GACTGCGTCGCCCGGGTACCCGTATTCCCAATAAAGCCTCTTGCTGTTTGCATCCGAATCGTGGTCTCGC
TGTTCCTTGGGAGGGTCTCCTCTGAGTGATTGACTACCCACGACGGGGGTCTTTCATTTGGGGGCTCGTC
CGGGATTTGGAGACCCCTGCCCAGGGACCACCGACCCACCACCGGGAGGTAAGCTGGCCAGCAACTTATC
TGTGTCTGTCCGATTGTCTAGTGTCTATGTTTGATGTTATGCGCCTGCGTCTGTACTAGTTAGCTAACTA
GCTCTGTATCTGGCGGACCCGTGGTGGAACTGACGAGTTCTGAACACCCGGCCGCAACCCTGGGAGACGT
CCCAGGGACTTTGGGGGCCGTTTTTGTGGCCCGACCTGAGGAAGGGAGTCGATGTGGAATCCGACCCCGT
CAGGATATGTGGTTCTGGTAGGAGACGAGAACCTAAAACAGTTCCCGCCTCCGTCTGAATTTTTGCTTTC
GGTTTGGAACCGAAGCCGCGCGTCTTGTCTGCTGCAGCGCTGCAGCATCGTTCTGTGTTGTCTCTGTCTG
ACTGTGTTTCTGTATTTGTCTGAAAATTAGGGCCAGACTGTTACCACTCCCTTAAGTTTGACCTTAGGTC
ACTGGAAAGATGTCGAGCGGATCGCTCACAACCAGTCGGTAGATGTCAAGAAGAGACGTTGGGTTACCTT
CTGCTCTGCAGAATGGCCAACCTTTAACGTCGGATGGCCGCGAGACGGCACCTTTAACCGAGACCTCATC
ACCCAGGTTAAGATCAAGGTCTTTTCACCTGGCCCGCATGGACACCCAGACCAGGTCCCCTACATCGTGA
CCTGGGAAGCCTTGGCTTTTGACCCCCCTCCCTGGGTCAAGCCCTTTGTACACCCTAAGCCTCCGCCTCC
TCTTCCTCCATCCGCCCCGTCTCTCCCCCTTGAACCTCCTCGTTCGACCCCGCCTCGATCCTCCCTTTAT
CCAGCCCTCACTCCTTCTCTAGGCGCCGGAATTGAAGATCTCGATGAGGCCCTTTCGTCTTCACTCGAGT
TTACTCCCTATCAGTGATAGAGAACGTATGAAGAGTTTACTCCCTATCAGTGATAGAGAACGTATGCAGA
CTTTACTCCCTATCAGTGATAGAGAACGTATAAGGAGTTTACTCCCTATCAGTGATAGAGAACGTATGAC
CAGTTTACTCCCTATCAGTGATAGAGAACGTATCTACAGTTTACTCCCTATCAGTGATAGAGAACGTATA
TCCAGTTTACTCCCTATCAGTGATAGAGAACGTATGTCGAGGTAGGCGTGTACGGTGGGCGCCTATAAAA
GCAGAGCTCGTTTAGTGAACCGTCAGATCGCCTGGAGCAATTCCACAACACTTTTGTCTTATACTTGGAT
CCGCCACCATGCCATCGGCCTTTGAGAAAGTGGTCAAGAATGTGATCAAGGAGGTAAGCGGCAGCAGAGG
CGATCTCATTCCGGTGGACAGCCTGCGGAACTCCACCAGCTTCAGGCCCTACGCCCTTCTGAACAGGAAA
TTTTCAAGCTCAAGGTTCTGGAAACCCCGTTATTCATGTGTCAACCTGTCAATCAAGGACATCCTGGAGC
CCAGTGCTCCAGAACCAGAACCGGAGTGTTTTGGCTCCTTCAAAGTCTCTGATGTCGTCGATGGGAACAT
TCAGGGCAGAGTGATGTTGTCAGGCATGGGAGAAGGGAAAAATTCTGGTGGGGCTGCAGTGTCTGACAGT
TCCAGTGCCTCCATGAATGTGTGTATACTGCGTGTGACTCAGAAGACCTGGGAGACCATGCAGCATGAAA
GGCACCTTCAGCAGCCTGAGAACAAAATCCTGCAACAGCTTCGGAGTCGTGGGGATGACCTGTTTGTGGT
GACCGAGGTGCTGCAGACAAAGGAGGAAGTGCAGATCACTGAGGTCCACAGCCAAGAGGGCTCAGGCCAG
TTTACGCTGCCTGGAGCTTTATGCTTGAAGGGTGAAGGCAAGGGCCACCAAAGCCGGAAGAAGATGGTGA
CCATTCCTGCAGGCAGCATCCTGGCATTCCGAGTGGCCCAACTGCTTATTGGCTCTAAATGGGATATCCT
TCTCGTCTCAGATGAGAAACAGAGGACCTTTGAGCCCTCCTCAGGTGACAGAAAAGCAGTGGGCCAGAGG
CACCATGGCCTCAATGTGCTTGCTGCGCTTTGTTCCATCGGAAAGCAGCTCAGTCTCCTGTCAGATTAGG
GAATTCTACCGGGTAGGGGAGGCGCTTTTCCCAAGGCAGTCTGGAGCATGCGCTTTAGCAGCCCCGCTGG
GCACTTGGCGCTACACAAGTGGCCTCTGGCCTCGCACACATTCCACATCCACCGGTAGGCGCCAACCGGC
TCCGTTCTTTGGTGGCCCCTTCGCGCCACCTTCTACTCCTCCCCTAGTCAGGAAGTTCCCCCCCGCCCCG
CAGCTCGCGTCGTGCAGGACGTGACAAATGGAAGTAGCACGTCTCACTAGTCTCGTGCAGATGGACAGCA
CCGCTGAGCAATGGAAGCGGGTAGGCCTTTGGGGCAGCGGCCAATAGCAGCTTTGCTCCTTCGCTTTCTG
GGCTCAGAGGCTGGGAAGGGGTGGGTCCGGGGGCGGGCTCAGGGGCGGGCTCAGGGGCGGGGCGGGCGCC
CGAAGGTCCTCCGGAGGCCCGGCATTCTGCACGCTTCAAAAGCGCACGTCTGCCGCGCTGTTCTCCTCTT
CCTCATCTCCGGGCCTTTCGACCTGCAGCCCAAGCTTACCATGACCGAGTACAAGCCCACGGTGCGCCTC
GCCACCCGCGACGACGTCCCCAGGGCCGTACGCACCCTCGCCGCCGCGTTCGCCGACTACCCCGCCACGC
GCCACACCGTCGATCCGGACCGCCACATCGAGCGGGTCACCGAGCTGCAAGAACTCTTCCTCACGCGCGT
CGGGCTCGACATCGGCAAGGTGTGGGTCGCGGACGACGGCGCCGCGGTGGCGGTCTGGACCACGCCGGAG
AGCGTCGAAGCGGGGGCGGTGTTCGCCGAGATCGGCCCGCGCATGGCCGAGTTGAGCGGTTCCCGGCTGG
CCGCGCAGCAACAGATGGAAGGCCTCCTGGCGCCGCACCGGCCCAAGGAGCCCGCGTGGTTCCTGGCCAC
CGTCGGCGTCTCGCCCGACCACCAGGGCAAGGGTCTGGGCAGCGCCGTCGTGCTCCCCGGAGTGGAGGCG
GCCGAGCGCGCCGGGGTGCCCGCCTTCCTGGAGACCTCCGCGCCCCGCAACCTCCCCTTCTACGAGCGGC
TCGGCTTCACCGTCACCGCCGACGTCGAGGTGCCCGAAGGACCGCGCACCTGGTGCATGACCCGCAAGCC
CGGTGCCTGACGCCCGCCCCACGACCCGCAGCGCCCGACCGAAAGGAGCGCACGACCCCATGCATCGGCG
TCTCGAGATATCAGTGGTCCAGGCTCTAGTTTTGACTCAACAATATCACCAGCTGAAGCCTATAGAGTAC
GAGCCATAGATAAAATAAAAGATTTTATTTAGTCTCCAGAAAAAGGGGGGAATGAAAGACCCCACCTGTA
GGTTTGGCAAGCTAGCTTAAGTAACGCCATTTTGCAAGGCATGGAAAAATACATAACTGAGAATAGAGAA
GTTCAGATCAAGGTCAGGAACAGATGGAACAGGGTCGACCCTAGAGAACCATCAGATGTTTCCAGGGTGC
CCCAAGGACCTGAAATGACCCTGTGCCTTATTTGAACTAACCAATCAGTTCGCTTCTCGCTTCTGTTCGC
GCGCTTCTGCTCCCCGAGCTCAATAAAAGAGCCCACAACCCCTCACTCGGGGCGCCAGTCCTCCGATTGA
CTGAGTCGCCCGGGTACCCGTGTATCCAATAAACCCTCTTGCAGTTGCATCCGACTTGTGGTCTCGCTGT
TCCTTGGGAGGGTCTCCTCTGAGTGATTGACTACCCGTCAGCGGGGGTCTTTCATTTGGGGGCTCGTCCG
GGATCGGGAGACCCCTGCCCAGGGACCACCGACCCACCACCGGGAGGTAAGCTGGCTGCCTCGCGCGTTT
CGGTGATGACGGTGAAAACCTCTGACACATGCAGCTCCCGGAGACGGTCACAGCTTGTCTGTAAGCGGAT
GCCGGGAGCAGACAAGCCCGTCAGGGCGCGTCAGCGGGTGTTGGCGGGTGTCGGGGCGCAGCCATGACCC
AGTCACGTAGCGATAGCGGAGTGTAGATCCGGCTGTGGAATGTGTGTCAGTTAGGGTGTGGAAAGTCCCC
AGGCTCCCCAGCAGGCAGAAGTATGCAAAGCATGCATCTCAATTAGTCAGCAACCAGGTGTGGAAAGTCC
CCAGGCTCCCCAGCAGGCAGAAGTATGCAAAGCATGCATCTCAATTAGTCAGCAACCATAGTCCCGCCCC
TAACTCCGCCCATCCCGCCCCTAACTCCGCCCAGTTCCGCCCATTCTCCGCCCCATGGCTGACTAATTTT
TTTTATTTATGCAGAGGCCGAGGCCGCCTCGGCCTCTGAGCTATTCCAGAAGTAGTGAGGAGGCTTTTTT
GGAGGCCTAGGCTTTTGCAAAAAGCTTACTGGCTTAACTATGCGGCATCAGAGCAGATTGTACTGAGAGT
GCACCATATGCGGTGTGAAATACCGCACAGATGCGTAAGGAGAAAATACCGCATCAGGCGCTCTTCCGCT
TCCTCGCTCACTGACTCGCTGCGCTCGGTCGTTCGGCTGCGGCGAGCGGTATCAGCTCACTCAAAGGCGG
TAATACGGTTATCCACAGAATCAGGGGATAACGCAGGAAAGAACATGTGAGCAAAAGGCCAGCAAAAGGC
CAGGAACCGTAAAAAGGCCGCGTTGCTGGCGTTTTTCCATAGGCTCCGCCCCCCTGACGAGCATCACAAA
AATCGACGCTCAAGTCAGAGGTGGCGAAACCCGACAGGACTATAAAGATACCAGGCGTTTCCCCCTGGAA
GCTCCCTCGTGCGCTCTCCTGTTCCGACCCTGCCGCTTACCGGATACCTGTCCGCCTTTCTCCCTTCGGG
AAGCGTGGCGCTTTCTCATAGCTCACGCTGTAGGTATCTCAGTTCGGTGTAGGTCGTTCGCTCCAAGCTG
GGCTGTGTGCACGAACCCCCCGTTCAGCCCGACCGCTGCGCCTTATCCGGTAACTATCGTCTTGAGTCCA
ACCCGGTAAGACACGACTTATCGCCACTGGCAGCAGCCACTGGTAACAGGATTAGCAGAGCGAGGTATGT
AGGCGGTGCTACAGAGTTCTTGAAGTGGTGGCCTAACTACGGCTACACTAGAAGGACAGTATTTGGTATC
TGCGCTCTGCTGAAGCCAGTTACCTTCGGAAAAAGAGTTGGTAGCTCTTGATCCGGCAAACAAACCACCG
CTGGTAGCGGTGGTTTTTTTGTTTGCAAGCAGCAGATTACGCGCAGAAAAAAAGGATCTCAAGAAGATCC
TTTGATCTTTTCTACGGGGTCTGACGCTCAGTGGAACGAAAACTCACGTTAAGGGATTTTGGTCATGAGA
TTATCAAAAAGGATCTTCACCTAGATCCTTTTAAATTAAAAATGAAGTTTTAAATCAATCTAAAGTATAT
ATGAGTAAACTTGGTCTGACAGTTACCAATGCTTAATCAGTGAGGCACCTATCTCAGCGATCTGTCTATT
TCGTTCATCCATAGTTGCCTGACTCCCCGTCGTGTAGATAACTACGATACGGGAGGGCTTACCATCTGGC
CCCAGTGCTGCAATGATACCGCGAGACCCACGCTCACCGGCTCCAGATTTATCAGCAATAAACCAGCCAG
CCGGAAGGGCCGAGCGCAGAAGTGGTCCTGCAACTTTATCCGCCTCCATCCAGTCTATTAATTGTTGCCG
GGAAGCTAGAGTAAGTAGTTCGCCAGTTAATAGTTTGCGCAACGTTGTTGCCATTGCTGCAGGCATCGTG
GTGTCACGCTCGTCGTTTGGTATGGCTTCATTCAGCTCCGGTTCCCAACGATCAAGGCGAGTTACATGAT
CCCCCATGTTGTGCAAAAAAGCGGTTAGCTCCTTCGGTCCTCCGATCGTTGTCAGAAGTAAGTTGGCCGC
AGTGTTATCACTCATGGTTATGGCAGCACTGCATAATTCTCTTACTGTCATGCCATCCGTAAGATGCTTT
TCTGTGACTGGTGAGTACTCAACCAAGTCATTCTGAGAATAGTGTATGCGGCGACCGAGTTGCTCTTGCC
CGGCGTCAACACGGGATAATACCGCGCCACATAGCAGAACTTTAAAAGTGCTCATCATTGGAAAACGTTC
TTCGGGGCGAAAACTCTCAAGGATCTTACCGCTGTTGAGATCCAGTTCGATGTAACCCACTCGTGCACCC
AACTGATCTTCAGCATCTTTTACTTTCACCAGCGTTTCTGGGTGAGCAAAAACAGGAAGGCAAAATGCCG
CAAAAAAGGGAATAAGGGCGACACGGAAATGTTGAATACTCATACTCTTCCTTTTTCAATATTATTGAAG
CATTTATCAGGGTTATTGTCTCATGAGCGGATACATATTTGAATGTATTTAGAAAAATAAACAAATAGGG
GTTCCGCGCACATTTCCCCGAAAAGTGCCACCTGACGTCTAAGAAACCATTATTATCATGACATTAACCT
ATAAAAATAGGCGTATCACGAGGCCCTTTCGTCTTCAAGAATTAGCTTGGCCATTGCATACGTTGTATCC
ATATCATAATATGTACATTTATATTGGCTCATGTCCAACATTACCGCCATGTTGACATTGATTATTGACT
AGTTATTAATAGTAATCAATTACGGGGTCATTAGTTCATAGCCCATATATGGAGT
