>Addgene plasmid #201175 | pRetroX-TRE3G_NT-GSDMD_I105N_C39A | depositor partial sequence | sequence record 390354 | NT-GSDMD insert
ATGCCATCGGCCTTTGAGAAAGTGGTCAAGAATGTGATCAAGGAGGTAAGCGGCAGCAGAGGCGATCTCA
TTCCGGTGGACAGCCTGCGGAACTCCACCAGCTTCAGGCCCTACGCCCTTCTGAACAGGAAATTTTCAAG
CTCAAGGTTCTGGAAACCCCGTTATTCATGTGTCAACCTGTCAATCAAGGACATCCTGGAGCCCAGTGCT
CCAGAACCAGAACCGGAGTGTTTTGGCTCCTTCAAAGTCTCTGATGTCGTCGATGGGAACATTCAGGGCA
GAGTGATGTTGTCAGGCATGGGAGAAGGGAAAAATTCTGGTGGGGCTGCAGTGTCTGACAGTTCCAGTGC
CTCCATGAATGTGTGTATACTGCGTGTGACTCAGAAGACCTGGGAGACCATGCAGCATGAAAGGCACCTT
CAGCAGCCTGAGAACAAAATCCTGCAACAGCTTCGGAGTCGTGGGGATGACCTGTTTGTGGTGACCGAGG
TGCTGCAGACAAAGGAGGAAGTGCAGATCACTGAGGTCCACAGCCAAGAGGGCTCAGGCCAGTTTACGCT
GCCTGGAGCTTTATGCTTGAAGGGTGAAGGCAAGGGCCACCAAAGCCGGAAGAAGATGGTGACCATTCCT
GCAGGCAGCATCCTGGCATTCCGAGTGGCCCAACTGCTTATTGGCTCTAAATGGGATATCCTTCTCGTCT
CAGATGAGAAACAGAGGACCTTTGAGCCCTCCTCAGGTGACAGAAAAGCAGTGGGCCAGAGGCACCATGG
CCTCAATGTGCTTGCTGCGCTTTGTTCCATCGGAAAGCAGCTCAGTCTCCTGTCAGATTAG
